Addgene plasmid #191724: AiP11389 - pAAV-hDLX_C2.1-minBG-SYFP2-WPRE3-BGHpA (Alias: CN1389)
Purpose: AI plasmid ALIAS: AiP11389. Expression of SYFP2 (yellow fluorescent protein) in striatal cholinergic neurons
Depositing lab: Allen Institute for Brain Science & Jonathan Ting. Depositing organization: Allen Institute. Publication: Enhancer AAV toolbox for accessing and perturbing striatal cell types and circuits. Hunker AC, Wirthlin ME, Gill G, Johansen NJ, Hooper M, Omstead V, Vargas S, Lerma MN, Taskin N, Weed N, Laird WD, Bishaw YM, Bendrick JL, Gore BB, Ben-Simon Y, Opitz-Araya X, Martinez RA, Way SW, Thyagarajan B, Otto S, Sanchez REA, Alexander JR, Amaya A, Amster A, Arbuckle J, Ayala A, Baker PM, Barcelli T, Barta S, Bertagnolli D, Bielstein C, Bishwakarma P, Bowlus J, Boyer G, Brouner K, Casian B, Casper T, Chakka AB, Chakrabarty R, Chong P, Clark M, Colbert K, Daniel S, Dawe T, Departee M, DiValentin P, Donadio NP, Dotson NI, Dwivedi D, Egdorf T, Fliss T, Gary A, Goldy J, Grasso C, Groce EL, Gudsnuk K, Han W, Haradon Z, Hastings S, Helback O, Ho WV, Huang C, Johnson T, Jones DL, Juneau Z, Kenney J, Leibly M, Li S, Liang E, Loeffler H, Lusk NA, Madigan Z, Malloy J, Malone J, McCue R, Melchor J, Mich JK, Moosman S, Morin E, Naidoo R, Newman D, Ngo K, Nguyen K, Oster AL, Ouellette B, Oyama AA, Pena N, Pham T, Phillips E, Pom C, Potekhina L, Ransford S, Ray PL, Reding M, Rette DF, Reynoldson C, Rimorin C, Sigler AR, Rocha DB, Ronellenfitch K, Ruiz A, Sawyer L, Sevigny JP, Shapovalova NV, Shepard N, Shulga L, Soliman S, Staats B, Taormina MJ, Tieu M, Wang Y, Wilkes J, Wood T, Zhou T, Williford A, Dee N, Mollenkopf T, Ng L, Esposito L, Kalmbach BE, Yao S, Ariza J, Collman F, Mufti S, Smith K, Waters J, Ersing I, Patrick M, Zeng H, Lein ES, Kojima Y, Horwitz G, Owen SF, Levi BP, Daigle TL, Tasic B, Bakken TE, Ting JT. Neuron. 2025 May 21;113(10):1507-1524.e17. doi: 10.1016/j.neuron.2025.04.035. PubMed 40403704.
Backbone
  Vector backbone: rAAV
  Vector type: AAV
Growth in bacteria
  Bacterial resistance: Ampicillin, 100 μg/mL
  Growth temperature: 30°C
  Growth strain: NEB Stable
  Copy number: High Copy
Gene/Insert
  Gene/Insert name: SYFP2
  Species: Other
  Mutation: none
  Cloning method: Restriction Enzyme; 5′ cloning site Unknown (unknown if destroyed)
Terms and licenses: Academic/Nonprofit Terms; Industry Terms: Not Available to Industry
Depositor comments: Allen Institute plasmid ALIAS: AiP11389 This work supported by NIH BRAIN Initiative grant UF1MH128339
How to cite: AiP11389 - pAAV-hDLX_C2.1-minBG-SYFP2-WPRE3-BGHpA (Alias: CN1389) was a gift from Allen Institute for Brain Science & Jonathan Ting (Addgene plasmid # 191724 ; http://n2t.net/addgene:191724 ; RRID:Addgene_191724)
