[The description below was written by a language model from this plasmid's Addgene catalogue record and pLannotate feature annotations shown in this document.]
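Description:
AiP11389 - pAAV-hDLX_C2.1-minBG-SYFP2-WPRE3-BGHpA (alias CN1389) is a recombinant AAV transfer plasmid of about 4.4 kb, built to package an enhancer-driven fluorescent reporter genome into AAV particles for delivery to the brain. It is maintained in bacteria through a high-copy ColE1/pUC-type origin and selected with ampicillin via the β-lactamase gene and its own promoter. The backbone also carries an f1 phage origin and small remnants of pBR322 bom and rop sequences. AAV2 inverted terminal repeats flank the expression cassette and provide the cis signals for genome replication and encapsidation. The right ITR is annotated in full, whereas the left one is detected only as two short fragments, which may reflect how this repetitive region was sequenced or annotated.

The payload is SYFP2, a rapidly maturing monomeric yellow fluorescent protein derived from Aequorea victoria. According to the construct name, it is driven by an enhancer designated hDLX_C2.1 placed upstream of a minimal beta-globin promoter (minBG). Neither element is picked up in the automated feature table, but the unannotated stretch between the left ITR and the SYFP2 coding sequence is where they would lie. In this design the minimal promoter has little activity by itself, so cell-type specificity depends on the enhancer. Downstream, the two adjacent WPRE fragments correspond to the shortened WPRE3 element, which enhances transcript stability and expression while saving packaging space, and this is followed by the bovine growth hormone polyadenylation signal. The stated purpose is SYFP2 expression in striatal cholinergic neurons, as part of an enhancer AAV toolbox for accessing striatal cell types and circuits.
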