Features (pLannotate 1.2.2; 14 found; start..end, strand, type, name):
     12..39      +  repeat_region  AAV2 ITR (fragment): inverted terminal repeat of adeno-associated virus serotype 2 inverted
     68..95      +  repeat_region  AAV2 ITR (fragment): inverted terminal repeat of adeno-associated virus serotype 2 inverted
    405..1121    +  CDS            SYFP2: SYFP2 is a basic (constitutively fluorescent) yellow fluorescent protein published in 2006, derived from Aequorea victoria. It is reported to be a very rapidly-maturing monomer with moderate acid sensitivity.
   1161..1318    +  misc_feature   WPRE (fragment): woodchuck hepatitis virus posttranscriptional regulatory element
   1324..1404    +  misc_feature   WPRE (fragment): woodchuck hepatitis virus posttranscriptional regulatory element
   1421..1532    +  polyA_signal   bGH poly(A) signal: bovine growth hormone polyadenylation signal
   1650..1790    +  repeat_region  AAV2 ITR: inverted terminal repeat of adeno-associated virus serotype 2 inverted
   1795..1846    -  misc_feature   bom (fragment): basis of mobility region from pBR322
   1865..2320    +  rep_origin     f1 ori (sequence partly withheld): f1 bacteriophage origin of replication; arrow indicates direction of (+) strand synthesis
   2321..2370    -  misc_feature   bom (fragment): basis of mobility region from pBR322
   2472..2507    -  CDS            rop (fragment): Rop protein, which maintains plasmids at low copy number; rop
   2602..2706    +  promoter       AmpR promoter: bla
   2707..3567    +  CDS            AmpR: β-lactamase; bla; confers resistance to ampicillin, carbenicillin, and related antibiotics
   3738..4326    +  rep_origin     ori: high-copy-number ColE1/pMB1/pBR322/pUC origin of replication
>Addgene plasmid #191724 | AiP11389 - pAAV-hDLX_C2.1-minBG-SYFP2-WPRE3-BGHpA (Alias: CN1389) | addgene full sequence | sequence record 376715 | Addgene NGS Result
CCTGCAGGCAGCTGCGCGCTCGCTCGCTCACTGAGGCCGCCCGGGCGTCGGGCGACCTTTGGTCGCCCGG
CCTCAGTGAGCGAGCGAGCGCGCAGAGAGGGAGTGGCCAACTCCATCACTAGGGGTTCCTGCGGCCGCAC
GCGTTCGCCTTTCCTGTTCCTGAATCTAAATAAAGATGGCTTTTTAGTATTAAAAGTGGAAGAAAATTAC
AGGTAATTATCTTTGACGGTAAAAACGCTGTAATCAGCGGGCTACATGAAAAATTACTCTAATTATGGCT
GCATTTAAGAGAATGGACCTGCAGGGAGCTCGGGCTGGGCATAAAAGTCAGGGCAGAGCCATCTATTGCT
TACATTTGCTTCTGGGATCCAGATCTTTCGAAGCTAGCGCTACCGGTCGCCACCATGGTGAGCAAGGGCG
AGGAGCTGTTCACCGGGGTGGTGCCCATCCTGGTCGAGCTGGACGGCGACGTAAACGGCCACAAGTTCAG
CGTGTCCGGCGAGGGCGAGGGCGATGCCACCTACGGCAAGCTGACCCTGAAGCTGATCTGCACCACCGGC
AAGCTGCCCGTGCCCTGGCCCACCCTCGTGACCACCCTGGGCTACGGCGTGCAGTGCTTCGCCCGCTACC
CCGACCACATGAAGCAGCACGACTTCTTCAAGTCCGCCATGCCCGAAGGCTACGTCCAGGAGCGCACCAT
CTTCTTCAAGGACGACGGCAACTACAAGACCCGCGCCGAGGTGAAGTTCGAGGGCGACACCCTGGTGAAC
CGCATCGAGCTGAAGGGCATCGACTTCAAGGAGGACGGCAACATCCTGGGGCACAAGCTGGAGTACAACT
ACAACAGCCACAACGTCTATATCACCGCCGACAAGCAGAAGAACGGCATCAAGGCCAACTTCAAGATCCG
CCACAACATCGAGGACGGCGGCGTGCAGCTCGCCGACCACTACCAGCAGAACACCCCCATCGGCGACGGC
CCCGTGCTGCTGCCCGACAACCACTACCTGAGCTACCAGTCCAAGCTGAGCAAAGACCCCAACGAGAAGC
GCGATCACATGGTCCTGCTGGAGTTCGTGACCGCCGCCGGGATCACTCTCGGCATGGACGAGCTGTACAA
GTAAGTCGACGGCGCGCCGCGGCCGCGAATTCGATATCATAATCAACCTCTGGATTACAAAATTTGTGAA
AGATTGACTGGTATTCTTAACTATGTTGCTCCTTTTACGCTATGTGGATACGCTGCTTTAATGCCTTTGT
ATCATGCTATTGCTTCCCGTATGGCTTTCATTTTCTCCTCCTTGTATAAATCCTGGTTAGTTCTTGCCAC
GGCGGAACTCATCGCCGCCTGCCTTGCCCGCTGCTGGACAGGGGCTCGGCTGTTGGGCACTGACAATTCC
GTGGCTCGAGAGATCTTCGACTGTGCCTTCTAGTTGCCAGCCATCTGTTGTTTGCCCCTCCCCCGTGCCT
TCCTTGACCCTGGAAGGTGCCACTCCCACTGTCCTTTCCTAATAAAATGAGGAAATTGCATCGCATTGTC
TGAGTAGGTGTCATTCTATTCTGGGGGGTGGGGTGGGGCAGGACAGCAAGGGGGAGGATTGGGAAGACAA
TAGCAGGCATGAGATCTCACGTGCGGACCGAGCGGCCGCAGGAACCCCTAGTGATGGAGTTGGCCACTCC
CTCTCTGCGCGCTCGCTCGCTCACTGAGGCCGGGCGACCAAAGGTCGCCCGACGCCCGGGCTTTGCCCGG
GCGGCCTCAGTGAGCGAGCGAGCGCGCAGCTGCCTGCAGGGGCGCCTGATGCGGTATTTTCTCCTTACGC
ATCTGTGCGGTATTTCACACCGCATA
[95 nt withheld, positions 1847-1941]
T
[46 nt withheld, positions 1943-1988]
C
[141 nt withheld, positions 1990-2130]
CCTTTGACGTTGGAGTCCACGTTCTTT
[37 nt withheld, positions 2158-2194]
ACTCTATCTCGGGCTATTCTTTTGATTTATAAGGGATTTTGCCGATTTCGGTCTATTGGTTAAAAAATGA
GCTGATTTAACAAAAATTTAACGCGAATTTTAACAAAATATTAACGTTTACAATTTTATGGTGCACTCTC
AGTACAATCTGCTCTGATGCCGCATAGTTAAGCCAGCCCCGACACCCGCCAACACCCGCTGACGCGCCCT
GACGGGCTTGTCTGCTCCCGGCATCCGCTTACAGACAAGCTGTGACCGTCTCCGGGAGCTGCATGTGTCA
GAGGTTTTCACCGTCATCACCGAAACGCGCGAGACGAAAGGGCCTCGTGATACGCCTATTTTTATAGGTT
AATGTCATGATAATAATGGTTTCTTAGACGTCAGGTGGCACTTTTCGGGGAAATGTGCGCGGAACCCCTA
TTTGTTTATTTTTCTAAATACATTCAAATATGTATCCGCTCATGAGACAATAACCCTGATAAATGCTTCA
ATAATATTGAAAAAGGAAGAGTATGAGTATTCAACATTTCCGTGTCGCCCTTATTCCCTTTTTTGCGGCA
TTTTGCCTTCCTGTTTTTGCTCACCCAGAAACGCTGGTGAAAGTAAAAGATGCTGAAGATCAGTTGGGTG
CACGAGTGGGTTACATCGAACTGGATCTCAACAGCGGTAAGATCCTTGAGAGTTTTCGCCCCGAAGAACG
TTTTCCAATGATGAGCACTTTTAAAGTTCTGCTATGTGGCGCGGTATTATCCCGTATTGACGCCGGGCAA
GAGCAACTCGGTCGCCGCATACACTATTCTCAGAATGACTTGGTTGAGTACTCACCAGTCACAGAAAAGC
ATCTTACGGATGGCATGACAGTAAGAGAATTATGCAGTGCTGCCATAACCATGAGTGATAACACTGCGGC
CAACTTACTTCTGACAACGATCGGAGGACCGAAGGAGCTAACCGCTTTTTTGCACAACATGGGGGATCAT
GTAACTCGCCTTGATCGTTGGGAACCGGAGCTGAATGAAGCCATACCAAACGACGAGCGTGACACCACGA
TGCCTGTAGCAATGGCAACAACGTTGCGCAAACTATTAACTGGCGAACTACTTACTCTAGCTTCCCGGCA
ACAATTAATAGACTGGATGGAGGCGGATAAAGTTGCAGGACCACTTCTGCGCTCGGCCCTTCCGGCTGGC
TGGTTTATTGCTGATAAATCTGGAGCCGGTGAGCGTGGGTCTCGCGGTATCATTGCAGCACTGGGGCCAG
ATGGTAAGCCCTCCCGTATCGTAGTTATCTACACGACGGGGAGTCAGGCAACTATGGATGAACGAAATAG
ACAGATCGCTGAGATAGGTGCCTCACTGATTAAGCATTGGTAACTGTCAGACCAAGTTTACTCATATATA
CTTTAGATTGATTTAAAACTTCATTTTTAATTTAAAAGGATCTAGGTGAAGATCCTTTTTGATAATCTCA
TGACCAAAATCCCTTAACGTGAGTTTTCGTTCCACTGAGCGTCAGACCCCGTAGAAAAGATCAAAGGATC
TTCTTGAGATCCTTTTTTTCTGCGCGTAATCTGCTGCTTGCAAACAAAAAAACCACCGCTACCAGCGGTG
GTTTGTTTGCCGGATCAAGAGCTACCAACTCTTTTTCCGAAGGTAACTGGCTTCAGCAGAGCGCAGATAC
CAAATACTGTTCTTCTAGTGTAGCCGTAGTTAGGCCACCACTTCAAGAACTCTGTAGCACCGCCTACATA
CCTCGCTCTGCTAATCCTGTTACCAGTGGCTGCTGCCAGTGGCGATAAGTCGTGTCTTACCGGGTTGGAC
TCAAGACGATAGTTACCGGATAAGGCGCAGCGGTCGGGCTGAACGGGGGGTTCGTGCACACAGCCCAGCT
TGGAGCGAACGACCTACACCGAACTGAGATACCTACAGCGTGAGCTATGAGAAAGCGCCACGCTTCCCGA
AGGGAGAAAGGCGGACAGGTATCCGGTAAGCGGCAGGGTCGGAACAGGAGAGCGCACGAGGGAGCTTCCA
GGGGGAAACGCCTGGTATCTTTATAGTCCTGTCGGGTTTCGCCACCTCTGACTTGAGCGTCGATTTTTGT
GATGCTCGTCAGGGGGGCGGAGCCTATGGAAAAACGCCAGCAACGCGGCCTTTTTACGGTTCCTGGCCTT
TTGCTGGCCTTTTGCTCACATGT
